>Addgene plasmid #110126 | Hy_pMT Flag-URH49 MUT | depositor full sequence | sequence record 207174 | Hy_pMT Flag-URH49 MUT sequence 8511 bps
CCAATGCTTAATCAGTGAGGCACCTATCTCAGCGATCTGTCTATTTCGTTCATCCATAGTTGCCTGACTC
CCCGTCGTGTAGATAACTACGATACGGGAGGGCTTACCATCTGGCCCCAGTGCTGCAATGATACCGCGAG
ACCCACGCTCACCGGCTCCAGATTTATCAGCAATAAACCAGCCAGCCGGAAGGGCCGAGCGCAGAAGTGG
TCCTGCAACTTTATCCGCCTCCATCCAGTCTATTAATTGTTGCCGGGAAGCTAGAGTAAGTAGTTCGCCA
GTTAATAGTTTGCGCAACGTTGTTGCCATTGCTGCAGGCATCGTGGTGTCACGCTCGTCGTTTGGTATGG
CTTCATTCAGCTCCGGTTCCCAACGATCAAGGCGAGTTACATGATCCCCCATGTTGTGCAAAAAAGCGGT
TAGCTCCTTCGGTCCTCCGATCGTTGTCAGAAGTAAGTTGGCCGCAGTGTTATCACTCATGGTTATGGCA
GCACTGCATAATTCTCTTACTGTCATGCCATCCGTAAGATGCTTTTCTGTGACTGGTGAGTACTCAACCA
AGTCATTCTGAGAATAGTGTATGCGGCGACCGAGTTGCTCTTGCCCGGCGTCAACACGGGATAATACCGC
GCCACATAGCAGAACTTTAAAAGTGCTCATCATTGGAAAACGTTCTTCGGGGCGAAAACTCTCAAGGATC
TTACCGCTGTTGAGATCCAGTTCGATGTAACCCACTCGTGCACCCAACTGATCTTCAGCATCTTTTACTT
TCACCAGCGTTTCTGGGTGAGCAAAAACAGGAAGGCAAAATGCCGCAAAAAAGGGAATAAGGGCGACACG
GAAATGTTGAATACTCATACTCTTCCTTTTTCAATATTATTGAAGCATTTATCAGGGTTATTGTCTCATG
AGCGGATACATATTTGAATGTATTTAGAAAAATAAACAAATAGGGGTTCCGCGCACATTTCCCCGAAAAG
TGCCACCTGACGTCTAAGAAACCATTATTATCATGACATTAACCTATAAAAATAGGCGTATCACGAGGCC
CTTTCGTCTTCAAGAATTCACATTTGTACGAATTTTTTTTTTATCAAAAGTTCGAGTTTTTCACCAATTT
CCTCATCAACCGAGCAAGGCAAACGGCTTTGAATAATATGGTGTTATATATACATATATCAAATCGCTGC
TGACTGCGTGATTGATGGCCCCAAGATTACATATTATCGAATCAGGATTCAGAAGGAGATCAATGTCAAA
TGCGGACAGGAACATGAAAGACGCCTGTTATGCGCAATTAAAAATTTGGGTTTAATTGCTGTGGAAACTG
TTGTTGGCGGCATCTTAAGTTCCTGTTTAACAACATCAACTACTTATGTACGTAGAAGCGTTTAAGCCAT
TTGCATACAGATGAGAACTGGCTTTTGTGCTAATCAGTCAAGATGACTCCGATGATGATGACTCATTACC
TGACCAGTTTTCGCTGCTTTCTTTTCAACAACTACTTGTATATGTATTGTATCCAATAGCAATACATTGA
ATTTCCATGGTCTAGTCACGTATTATCATTTAATTGACACCAAGTCGTGTTATTGTTGAGCTATCGAGTT
CAGCTCAAACATTTCTTATTCCCATGAATAAGCCGGCAAAAATATGCAATCTATGAAAGTTAATATAAGC
AAACCTTACTTTGACTCAATACCAATGCACTTTGTGTCGATAGGTTCACGCAATTGAGGCGATTATTCCG
ATAACCCAAGCGATTGACTGTTCCCGTTTCGATTCCAATTGAAATTTGGAAATGTACAATAGTTTTGCTA
TATGCTGTCAAGTACGCTCTTATCTTCTCTGGGTTTTCTTCAGAGTTTCGAAACGCTTCTTCTTTTTTTT
GTTTTTTTTTTTTTGGAATCTCGTATTTTGGAAGGGGCTCCCCTCTGGAATTTGTTACACTGTCGTTATC
ATTGCGAACAAGCGGCCCGAAGCTATCAGCGACTTTAACATTTACAATGCACTTTTTTACGACCAATTAA
ATGTACATTTTCCTTTCTTCGCCCGTTGATAAGCGAACGCGATGTGGCGCAGGCAATGTGTTGCTCTTGC
GACACAAACGCAATCAAAATGGATTCAATTTCGCTTTTTCCCAGTGAAACGAAGAACGAACCGACCATCA
TGATATGCTCCTCTGCATGTTGCGTATTGAATCAATGACAATTTCAATTAAGCCGCCCGTTCGTCATGCG
TTTTCGTGCGCTTCGAAATGCTGATAACGCTGCTGTCCTCCAACTGCTTTGCATGTGGACACAATTCCAT
TTATTTAATTCTTTTATTTGGATCGGTTAAATTAAAAAGCGCCTTGTTACGCATTTAACGTTGTTTCCGG
TGCGTGGTGGTTTCATGCTTCTGGGAACGGCAAATGGGTTTAGGATTGGGAACCCCTCATCATCTGTTGG
AATATACTATTCAACCTACAAAAGTAACGTTAAACAACACTACTTTATATTTGATATGAATGGCCACACC
TTTTATGCCATAAAACATATTGTAAGAGAATACCACTCTTTTTATTCCTTCTTTCCTTCTTGTACGTTTT
TTGCTGTAAGTAGGTCGTGGTGCTGGTGTTGCAGTTGAAATAACTTAAAATATAAATCATAAAACTCAAA
CATAAACTTGACTATTTATTTATTTATTAAGAAAGGAAATATAAATTATAAATTACAACAGGTTATGGAC
CTGCAGCCAAGCTTGGCGCTCGTCCGGGGGCAATGAGATATGAAAAAGCCTGAACTCACCGCGACGTCTG
TCGAGAAGTTTCTGATCGAAAAGTTCGACAGCGTCTCCGACCTGATGCAGCTCTCGGAGGGCGAAGAATC
TCGTGCTTTCAGCTTCGATGTAGGAGGGCGTGGATATGTCCTGCGGGTAAATAGCTGCGCCGATGGTTTC
TACAAAGATCGTTATGTTTATCGGCACTTTGCATCGGCCGCGCTCCCGATTCCGGAAGTGCTTGACATTG
GGGAATTCAGCGAGAGCCTGACCTATTGCATCTCCCGCCGTGCACAGGGTGTCACGTTGCAAGACCTGCC
TGAAACCGAACTGCCCGCTGTTCTGCAGCCGGTCGCGGAGGCCATGGATGCGATCGCTGCGGCCGATCTT
AGCCAGACGAGCGGGTTCGGCCCATTCGGACCGCAAGGAATCGGTCAATACACTACATGGCGTGATTTCA
TATGCGCGATTGCTGATCCCCATGTGTATCACTGGCAAACTGTGATGGACGACACCGTCAGTGCGTCCGT
CGCGCAGGCTCTCGATGAGCTGATGCTTTGGGCCGAGGACTGCCCCGAAGTCCGGCACCTCGTGCACGCG
GATTTCGGCTCCAACAATGTCCTGACGGACAATGGCCGCATAACAGCGGTCATTGACTGGAGCGAGGCGA
TGTTCGGGGATTCCCAATACGAGGTCGCCAACATCTTCTTCTGGAGGCCGTGGTTGGCTTGTATGGAGCA
GCAGACGCGCTACTTCGAGCGGAGGCATCCGGAGCTTGCAGGATCGCCGCGGCTCCGGGCGTATATGCTC
CGCATTGGTCTTGACCAACTCTATCAGAGCTTGGTTGACGGCAATTTCGATGATGCAGCTTGGGCGCAGG
GTCGATGCGACGCAATCGTCCGATCCGGAGCCGGGACTGTCGGGCGTACACAAATCGCCCGCAGAAGCGC
GGCCGTCTGGACCGATGGCTGTGTAGAAGTACTCGCCGATAGTGGAAACCGACGCCCCAGCACTCGTCCG
AGGGCAAAGGAATAGAGTAGATGCCGACCGAACAAGAGCTGATTTCGAGAACGCCTCAGCCAGCAACTCG
CGCGAGCCTAGCAAGGCAAATGCGAGAGAACGGCCTTACGCTTGGTGGCACAGTTCTCGTCCACAGTTCG
CTAAGCTCGCTCGGCTGGGTCGCGGGAGGGCCGGTCGCAGTGATTCAGGCCCTTCTGGATTGTGTTGGTC
CCCAGGGCACGATTGTCATGCCCACGCACTCGGGTGATCTGACTGATCCCGCAGATTGGAGATCGCCGCC
CGTGCCTGCCGATTGGGTGCAGATCTTTGTGAAGGAACCTTACTTCTGTGGTGTGACATAATTGGACAAA
CTACCTACAGAGATTTAAAGCTCTAAGGTAAATATAAAATTTTTAAGTGTATAATGTGTTAAACTACTGA
TTCTAATTGTTTGTGTATTTTAGATTCCAACCTATGGAACTGATGAATGGGAGCAGTGGTGGAATGCCTT
TAATGAGGAAAACCTGTTTTGCTCAGAAGAAATGCCATCTAGTGATGATGAGGCTACTGCTGACTCTCAA
CATTCTACTCCTCCAAAAAAGAAGAGAAAGGTAGAAGACCCCAAGGACTTTCCTTCAGAATTGCTAAGTT
TTTTGAGTCATGCTGTGTTTAGTAATAGAACTCTTGCTTGCTTTGCTATTTACACCACAAAGGAAAAAGC
TGCACTGCTATACAAGAAAATTATGGAAAAATATTCTGTAACCTTTATAAGTAGGCATAACAGTTATAAT
CATAACATACTGTTTTTTCTTACTCCACACAGGCATAGAGTGTCTGCTATTAATAACTATGCTCAAAAAT
TGTGTACCTTTAGCTTTTTAATTTGTAAAGGGGTTAATAAGGAATATTTGATGTATAGTGCCTTGACTAG
AGATCATAATCAGCCATACCACATTTGTAGAGGTTTTACTTGCTTTAAAAAACCTCCCACACCTCCCCCT
GAACCTGAAACATAAAATGAATGCAATTGTTGTTGTTAACTTGTTTATTGCAGCTTATAATGGTTACAAA
TAAAGCAATAGCATCACAAATTTCACAAATAAAGCATTTTTTTCACTGCATTCTAGTTGTGGTTTGTCCA
AACTCATCAATGTATCTTATCATGTCTGGATCAATTCGTTGCAGGACAGGATGTGGTGCCCGATGTGACT
AGCTCTTTGCTGCAGGCCGTCCTATCCTCTGGTTCCGATAAGAGACCCAGAACTCCGGCCCCCCACCGCC
CACCGCCACCCCCATACATATGTGGTACGCAAGTAAGAGTGCCTGCGCATGCCCCATGTGCCCCACCAAG
AGCTTTGCATCCCATACAAGTCCCCAAAGTGGAGAACCGAACCAATTCTTCGCGGGCAGAACAAAAGCTT
CTGCACACGTCTCCACTCGAATTTGGAGCCGGCCGGCGTGTGCAAAAGAGGTGAATCGAACGAAAGACCC
GTGTGTAAAGCCGCGTTTCCAAAATGTATAAAACCGAGAGCATCTGGCCAATGTGCATCAGTTGTGGTCA
GCAGCAAAATCAAGTGAATCATCTCAGTGCAACTAAAGGGGGGATCTCGAGACCATGGACTACAAAGACC
ATGACGGTGATTATAAAGATCATGACATCGATTACAAGGATGACGATGACAAGACCGGTGGTACCATGGC
AGAACAGGATGTGGAAAACGATCTTTTGGATTACGATGAAGAGGAAGAGCCCCAGGCTCCTCAAGAGAGC
ACACCAGCTCCCCCTAAGAAAGACATCAAGGGATCCTACGTTTCCATCCACAGCTCTGGCTTCCGGGACT
TTCTGCTGAAGCCGGAGCTCCTGCGGGCCATCGTGGACTGTGGCTTTGAGCATCCTTCTGAGGTCCAGCA
TGAGTGCATTCCCCAGGCCATCCTGGGCATGGACGTCCTGTGCCAGGCCAAGTCCGGGATGGGCAAGACA
GCGGTCTTCGTGCTGGCCACCCTACAGCAGATTGAGCCTGTCAACGGACAGGTGACGGTCCTGGTCATGT
GCCACACGAGGGAGCTGGCCTTCCAGATCAGCAAGGAATATGAGCGCTTTTCCAAGTACATGCCCAGCGT
CAAGGTGTCTGTGTTCTTCGGTGGTCTCTCCATCAAGAAGGATGAAGAAGTGTTGAAGAAGAACTGTCCC
CATGTCGTGGTGGGGACCCCGGGCCGCATCCTGGCGCTCGTGCGGAATAAGAGCCTCAACCTAAAGAATG
TGAAGCACTTTGTGCTGGACGAGTGTGACAAGATGCTGGAGCAGCTGGACATGCGGCGGGATGTGCAGGA
GATCTTCCGCCTGACACCACACGAGAAGCAGTGCATGATGTTCAGCGCCACCCTGAGCAAGGACATCCGG
CCTGTGTGCAGGAAGTTCATGCAGGATCCCATGGAGGTGTTTGTGGACGACGAGACCAAGCTCACGCTGC
ACGGCCTGCAGCAGTACTACGTCAAACTCAAAGACAGTGAGAAGAACCGCAAGCTCTTTGATCTCTTGGA
TGTGCTGGAGTTTAACCAGGTGATAATCTTCGTCAAGTCAGTGCAGCGCTGCATGGCCCTGGCCCAGCTC
CTCGTGGAGCAGAACTTCCCGGCCATCGCCATCCACCGGGGCATGGCCCAGGAGGAGCGCCTGTCACGCT
ATCAGCAGTTCAAGGATTTCCAGCGGCGGATCCTGGTGGCCACCAATCTGTTTGGCCGGGGGATGGACAT
CGAGCGAGTCAACATCGTCTTTAACTACGACATGCCTGAGGACTCGGACACCTACCTGCACCGGGTGGCC
CGGGCGGGTCGCTTTGGCACCAAAGGCCTAGCCATCACTTTTGTGTCTGACGAGAATGATGCCAAAATCC
TCAATGACGTCCAGGACCGGTTTGAAGTTAATGTGGCAGAACTTCCAGAGGAAATCGACATCTCCACATA
CATCGAGCAGAGCCGGTAAGCGGCCGCAACTTGTTTATTGCAGCTTATAATGGTTACAAATAAAGCAATA
GCATCACAAATTTCACAAATAAAGCATTTTTTTCACTGCATTCTAGTTGTGGTTTGTCCAAACTCATCAA
TGTATCTTAACTAGTGGATCCACTAGGGGCCGCCGACGCGAGGCTGGATGGCCTTCCCCATTATGATTCT
TCTCGCTTCCGGCGGCATCGGGATGCCCGCGTTGCAGGCCATGCTGTCCAGGCAGGTAGATGACGACCAT
CAGGGACAGCTTCAAGGATCGCTCGCGGCTCTTACCAGCCTAACTTCGATCATTGGACCGCTGATCGTCA
CGGCGATTTATGCCGCCTCGGCGAGCACATGGAACGGGTTGGCATGGATTGTAGGCGCCGCCCTATACCT
TGTCTGCCTCCCCGCGTTGCGTCGCGGTGCATGGAGCCGGGCCACCTCGACCTGAATGGAAGCCGGCGGC
ACCTCGCTAACGGATTCACCACTCCAAGAATTGGAGCCAATCAATTCTTGCGGAGAACTGTGAATGCGCA
AACCAACCCTTGGCAGAACATATCCATCGCGTCCGCCATCTCCAGCAGCCGCACGCGGCGCATCTCGGGC
AGCGTTGGGTCCTGGCCACGGGTGCGCATGATCGTGCTCCTGTCGTTGAGGACCCGGCTAGGCTGGCGGG
GTTGCCTTACTGGTTAGCAGAATGAATCACCGATACGCGAGCGAACGTGAAGCGACTGCTGCTGCAAAAC
GTCTGCGACCTGAGCAACAACATGAATGGTCTTCGGTTTCCGTGTTTCGTAAAGTCTGGAAACGCGGAAG
TCAGCGCTCTTCCGCTTCCTCGCTCACTGACTCGCTGCGCTCGGTCGTTCGGCTGCGGCGAGCGGTATCA
GCTCACTCAAAGGCGGTAATACGGTTATCCACAGAATCAGGGGATAACGCAGGAAAGAACATGTGAGCAA
AAGGCCAGCAAAAGGCCAGGAACCGTAAAAAGGCCGCGTTGCTGGCGTTTTTCCATAGGCTCCGCCCCCC
TGACGAGCATCACAAAAATCGACGCTCAAGTCAGAGGTGGCGAAACCCGACAGGACTATAAAGATACCAG
GCGTTTCCCCCTGGAAGCTCCCTCGTGCGCTCTCCTGTTCCGACCCTGCCGCTTACCGGATACCTGTCCG
CCTTTCTCCCTTCGGGAAGCGTGGCGCTTTCTCATAGCTCACGCTGTAGGTATCTCAGTTCGGTGTAGGT
CGTTCGCTCCAAGCTGGGCTGTGTGCACGAACCCCCCGTTCAGCCCGACCGCTGCGCCTTATCCGGTAAC
TATCGTCTTGAGTCCAACCCGGTAAGACACGACTTATCGCCACTGGCAGCAGCCACTGGTAACAGGATTA
GCAGAGCGAGGTATGTAGGCGGTGCTACAGAGTTCTTGAAGTGGTGGCCTAACTACGGCTACACTAGAAG
GACAGTATTTGGTATCTGCGCTCTGCTGAAGCCAGTTACCTTCGGAAAAAGAGTTGGTAGCTCTTGATCC
GGCAAACAAACCACCGCTGGTAGCGGTGGTTTTTTTGTTTGCAAGCAGCAGATTACGCGCAGAAAAAAAG
GATCTCAAGAAGATCCTTTGATCTTTTCTACGGGGTCTGACGCTCAGTGGAACGAAAACTCACGTTAAGG
GATTTTGGTCATGAGATTATCAAAAAGGATCTTCACCTAGATCCTTTTAAATTAAAAATGAAGTTTTAAA
TCAATCTAAAGTATATATGAGTAAACTTGGTCTGACAGTTA
Features (pLannotate 1.2.2; 17 found; start..end, strand, type, name):
    859..963     -  promoter       AmpR promoter: bla
   2445..2724    +  promoter       copia promoter: strong promoter from the Drosophila transposable element copia (Sinclair et al., 1986)
   2770..3795    +  CDS            HygR: aminoglycoside phosphotransferase from E. coli; aph(4)-Ia; confers resistance to hygromycin
   3813..4085    +  CDS            yokD (fragment): YOKD_BACSU - Experimental evidence at protein level: Swiss-Prot protein existence level 1. May contribute to antibiotic resistance. From Bacillus subtilis (strain 168).
   4082..4156    +  CDS            small t antigen (fragment): SV40 (simian virus 40) small t antigen
   4158..4223    +  intron         small t intron: SV40 (simian virus 40) small t antigen intron
   4353..4373    +  CDS            SV40 NLS: nuclear localization signal of SV40 (simian virus 40) large T antigen
   4692..4775    +  CDS            large T antigen (fragment): large T antigen from SV40 (simian virus 40)
   4798..4932    +  polyA_signal   SV40 poly(A) signal: SV40 polyadenylation signal
   4933..5359    +  promoter       MT promoter: Drosophila metallothionein promoter
   5378..5443    +  CDS            3xFLAG: three tandem FLAG® epitope tags, followed by an enterokinase cleavage site
   5456..6736    +  CDS            DDX39A: DX39A_HUMAN - Also known as DDX39. Experimental evidence at protein level: Swiss-Prot protein existence level 1. [Isoform 1]: Involved in pre-mRNA splicing. Required for the export of mRNA out of the nucleus. From Homo sapiens (Human).
   6748..6869    +  polyA_signal   SV40 poly(A) signal: SV40 polyadenylation signal
   6894..7195    +  CDS            TcR (fragment): tetracycline efflux protein; tet; confers resistance to tetracycline
   7437..7565    -  CDS            YPB1_ECOLX (fragment): Protein predicted: Swiss-Prot protein existence level 4. From Escherichia coli.
   7750..8338    -  rep_origin     ori: high-copy-number ColE1/pMB1/pBR322/pUC origin of replication
   8509..858     -  CDS            AmpR (across the origin): β-lactamase; bla; confers resistance to ampicillin, carbenicillin, and related antibiotics
