>Addgene plasmid #110126 | Hy_pMT Flag-URH49 MUT | addgene full sequence | sequence record 211063 | Addgene NGS Result
AATTCGTTGCAGGACAGGATGTGGTGCCCGATGTGACTAGCTCTTTGCTGCAGGCCGTCCTATCCTCTGG
TTCCGATAAGAGACCCAGAACTCCGGCCCCCCACCGCCCACCGCCACCCCCATACATATGTGGTACGCAA
GTAAGAGTGCCTGCGCATGCCCCATGTGCCCCACCAAGAGCTTTGCATCCCATACAAGTCCCCAAAGTGG
AGAACCGAACCAATTCTTCGCGGGCAGAACAAAAGCTTCTGCACACGTCTCCACTCGAATTTGGAGCCGG
CCGGCGTGTGCAAAAGAGGTGAATCGAACGAAAGACCCGTGTGTAAAGCCGCGTTTCCAAAATGTATAAA
ACCGAGAGCATCTGGCCAATGTGCATCAGTTGTGGTCAGCAGCAAAATCAAGTGAATCATCTCAGTGCAA
CTAAAGGGGGGATCTCGAGACCATGGACTACAAAGACCATGACGGTGATTATAAAGATCATGACATCGAT
TACAAGGATGACGATGACAAGACCGGTGGTACCATGGCAGAACAGGATGTGGAAAACGATCTTTTGGATT
ACGATGAAGAGGAAGAGCCCCAGGCTCCTCAAGAGAGCACACCAGCTCCCCCTAAGAAAGACATCAAGGG
ATCCTACGTTTCCATCCACAGCTCTGGCTTCCGGGACTTTCTGCTGAAGCCGGAGCTCCTGCGGGCAATC
GTGGACTGTGGCTTTGAGCATCCTTCTGAGGTCCAGCATGAGTGCATTCCCCAGGCCATCCTGGGCATGG
ACGTCCTGTGCCAGGCCAAGTCCGGGATGGGCAAGACAGCGGTCTTCGTGCTGGCCACCCTACAGCAGAT
TGAGCCTGTCAACGGACAGGTGACGGTCCTGGTCATGTGCCACACGAGGGAGCTGGCCTTCCAGATCAGC
AAGGAATATGAGCGCTTTTCCAAGTACATGCCCAGCGTCAAGGTGTCTGTGTTCTTCGGTGGTCTCTCCA
TCAAGAAGGATGAAGAAGTGTTGAAGAAGAACTGTCCCCATGTCGTGGTGGGGACCCCGGGCCGCATCCT
GGCGCTCGTGCGGAATAAGAGCCTCAACCTAAAGAATGTGAAGCACTTTGTGCTGGACGAGTGTGACAAG
ATGCTGGAGCAGCTGGACATGCGGCGGGATGTGCAGGAGATCTTCCGCCTGACACCACACGAGAAGCAGT
GCATGATGTTCAGCGCCACCCTGAGCAAGGACATCCGGCCTGTGTGCAGGAAGTTCATGCAGGATCCCAT
GGAGGTGTTTGTGGACGACGAGACCAAGCTCACGCTGCACGGCCTGCAGCAGTACTACGTCAAACTCAAA
GACAGTGAGAAGAACCGCAAGCTCTTTGATCTCTTGGATGTGCTGGAGTTTAACCAGGTGATAATCTTCG
TCAAGTCAGTGCAGCGCTGCATGGCCCTGGCCCAGCTCCTCGTGGAGCAGAACTTCCCGGCCATCGCCAT
CCACCGGGGCATGGCCCAGGAGGAGCGCCTGTCACGCTATCAGCAGTTCAAGGATTTCCAGCGGCGGATC
CTGGTGGCCACCAATCTGTTTGGCCGGGGGATGGACATCGAGCGAGTCAACATCGTCTTTAACTACGACA
TGCCTGAGGACTCGGACACCTACCTGCACCGGGTGGCCCGGGCGGGTCGCTTTGGCACCAAAGGCCTAGC
CATCACTTTTGTGTCTGACGAGAATGATGCCAAAATCCTCAATGACGTCCAGGACCGGTTTGAAGTTAAT
GTGGCAGAACTTCCAGAGGAAATCGACATCTCCACATACATCGAGCAGAGCCGGTAAGCGGCCGCAACTT
GTTTATTGCAGCTTATAATGGTTACAAATAAAGCAATAGCATCACAAATTTCACAAATAAAGCATTTTTT
TCACTGCATTCTAGTTGTGGTTTGTCCAAACTCATCAATGTATCTTAACTAGTGGATCCACTAGGGGCCG
CCGACGCGAGGCTGGATGGCCTTCCCCATTATGATTCTTCTCGCTTCCGGCGGCATCGGGATGCCCGCGT
TGCAGGCCATGCTGTCCAGGCAGGTAGATGACGACCATCAGGGACAGCTTCAAGGATCGCTCGCGGCTCT
TACCAGCCTAACTTCGATCATTGGACCGCTGATCGTCACGGCGATTTATGCCGCCTCGGCGAGCACATGG
AACGGGTTGGCATGGATTGTAGGCGCCGCCCTATACCTTGTCTGCCTCCCCGCGTTGCGTCGCGGTGCAT
GGAGCCGGGCCACCTCGACCTGAATGGAAGCCGGCGGCACCTCGCTAACGGATTCACCACTCCAAGAATT
GGAGCCAATCAATTCTTGCGGAGAACTGTGAATGCGCAAACCAACCCTTGGCAGAACATATCCATCGCGT
CCGCCATCTCCAGCAGCCGCACGCGGCGCATCTCGGGCAGCGTTGGGTCCTGGCCACGGGTGCGCATGAT
CGTGCTCCTGTCGTTGAGGACCCGGCTAGGCTGGCGGGGTTGCCTTACTGGTTAGCAGAATGAATCACCG
ATACGCGAGCGAACGTGAAGCGACTGCTGCTGCAAAACGTCTGCGACCTGAGCAACAACATGAATGGTCT
TCGGTTTCCGTGTTTCGTAAAGTCTGGAAACGCGGAAGTCAGCGCTCTTCCGCTTCCTCGCTCACTGACT
CGCTGCGCTCGGTCGTTCGGCTGCGGCGAGCGGTATCAGCTCACTCAAAGGCGGTAATACGGTTATCCAC
AGAATCAGGGGATAACGCAGGAAAGAACATGTGAGCAAAAGGCCAGCAAAAGGCCAGGAACCGTAAAAAG
GCCGCGTTGCTGGCGTTTTTCCATAGGCTCCGCCCCCCTGACGAGCATCACAAAAATCGACGCTCAAGTC
AGAGGTGGCGAAACCCGACAGGACTATAAAGATACCAGGCGTTTCCCCCTGGAAGCTCCCTCGTGCGCTC
TCCTGTTCCGACCCTGCCGCTTACCGGATACCTGTCCGCCTTTCTCCCTTCGGGAAGCGTGGCGCTTTCT
CATAGCTCACGCTGTAGGTATCTCAGTTCGGTGTAGGTCGTTCGCTCCAAGCTGGGCTGTGTGCACGAAC
CCCCCGTTCAGCCCGACCGCTGCGCCTTATCCGGTAACTATCGTCTTGAGTCCAACCCGGTAAGACACGA
CTTATCGCCACTGGCAGCAGCCACTGGTAACAGGATTAGCAGAGCGAGGTATGTAGGCGGTGCTACAGAG
TTCTTGAAGTGGTGGCCTAACTACGGCTACACTAGAAGGACAGTATTTGGTATCTGCGCTCTGCTGAAGC
CAGTTACCTTCGGAAAAAGAGTTGGTAGCTCTTGATCCGGCAAACAAACCACCGCTGGTAGCGGTGGTTT
TTTTGTTTGCAAGCAGCAGATTACGCGCAGAAAAAAAGGATCTCAAGAAGATCCTTTGATCTTTTCTACG
GGGTCTGACGCTCAGTGGAACGAAAACTCACGTTAAGGGATTTTGGTCATGAGATTATCAAAAAGGATCT
TCACCTAGATCCTTTTAAATTAAAAATGAAGTTTTAAATCAATCTAAAGTATATATGAGTAAACTTGGTC
TGACAGTTACCAATGCTTAATCAGTGAGGCACCTATCTCAGCGATCTGTCTATTTCGTTCATCCATAGTT
GCCTGACTCCCCGTCGTGTAGATAACTACGATACGGGAGGGCTTACCATCTGGCCCCAGTGCTGCAATGA
TACCGCGAGACCCACGCTCACCGGCTCCAGATTTATCAGCAATAAACCAGCCAGCCGGAAGGGCCGAGCG
CAGAAGTGGTCCTGCAACTTTATCCGCCTCCATCCAGTCTATTAATTGTTGCCGGGAAGCTAGAGTAAGT
AGTTCGCCAGTTAATAGTTTGCGCAACGTTGTTGCCATTGCTGCAGGCATCGTGGTGTCACGCTCGTCGT
TTGGTATGGCTTCATTCAGCTCCGGTTCCCAACGATCAAGGCGAGTTACATGATCCCCCATGTTGTGCAA
AAAAGCGGTTAGCTCCTTCGGTCCTCCGATCGTTGTCAGAAGTAAGTTGGCCGCAGTGTTATCACTCATG
GTTATGGCAGCACTGCATAATTCTCTTACTGTCATGCCATCCGTAAGATGCTTTTCTGTGACTGGTGAGT
ACTCAACCAAGTCATTCTGAGAATAGTGTATGCGGCGACCGAGTTGCTCTTGCCCGGCGTCAACACGGGA
TAATACCGCGCCACATAGCAGAACTTTAAAAGTGCTCATCATTGGAAAACGTTCTTCGGGGCGAAAACTC
TCAAGGATCTTACCGCTGTTGAGATCCAGTTCGATGTAACCCACTCGTGCACCCAACTGATCTTCAGCAT
CTTTTACTTTCACCAGCGTTTCTGGGTGAGCAAAAACAGGAAGGCAAAATGCCGCAAAAAAGGGAATAAG
GGCGACACGGAAATGTTGAATACTCATACTCTTCCTTTTTCAATATTATTGAAGCATTTATCAGGGTTAT
TGTCTCATGAGCGGATACATATTTGAATGTATTTAGAAAAATAAACAAATAGGGGTTCCGCGCACATTTC
CCCGAAAAGTGCCACCTGACGTCTAAGAAACCATTATTATCATGACATTAACCTATAAAAATAGGCGTAT
CACGAGGCCCTTTCGTCTTCAAGAATTCACATTTGTACGAATTTTTTTTTTATCAAAAGTTCGAGTTTTT
CACCAATTTCCTCATCAACCGAGCAAGGCAAACGGCTTTGAATAATATGGTGTTATATATACATATATCA
AATCGCTGCTGACTGCGTGATTGATGGCCCCAAGATTACATATTATCGAATCAGGATTCAGAAGGAGATC
AATGTCAAATGCGGACAGGAACATGAAAGACGCCTGTTATGCGCAATTAAAAATTTGGGTTTAATTGCTG
TGGAAACTGTTGTTGGCGGCATCTTAAGTTCCTGTTTAACAACATCAACTACTTATGTACGTAGAAGCGT
TTAAGCCATTTGCATACAGATGAGAACTGGCTTTTGTGCTAATCAGTCAAGATGACTCCGATGATGATGA
CTCATTACCTGACCAGTTTTCGCTGCTTTCTTTTCAACAACTACTTGTATATGTATTGTATCCAATAGCA
ATACATTGAATTTCCATGGTCTAGTCACGTATTATCATTTAATTGACACCAAGTCGTGTTATTGTTGAGC
TATCGAGTTCAGCTCAAACATTTCTTATTCCCATGAATAAGCCGGCAAAAATATGCAATCTATGAAAGTT
AATATAAGCAAACCTTACTTTGACTCAATACCAATGCACTTTGTGTCGATAGGTTCACGCAATTGAGGCG
ATTATTCCGATAACCCAAGCGATTGACTGTTCCCGTTTCGATTCCAATTGAAATTTGGAAATGTACAATA
GTTTTGCTATATGCTGTCAAGTACGCTCTTATCTTCTCTGGGTTTTCTTCAGAGTTTCGAAACGCTTCTT
CTTTTTTTTGTTTTTTTTTTTTTGGAATCTCGTATTTTGGAAGGGGCTCCCCTCTGGAATTTGTTACACT
GTCGTTATCATTGCGAACAAGCGGCCCGAAGCTATCAGCGACTTTAACATTTACAATGCACTTTTTTACG
ACCAATTAAATGTACATTTTCCTTTCTTCGCCCGTTGATAAGCGAACGCGATGTGGCGCAGGCAATGTGT
TGCTCTTGCGACACAAACGCAATCAAAATGGATTCAATTTCGCTTTTTCCCAGTGAAACGAAGAACGAAC
CGACCATCATGATATGCTCCTCTGCATGTTGCGTATTGAATCAATGACAATTTCAATTAAGCCGCCCGTT
CGTCATGCGTTTTCGTGCGCTTCGAAATGCTGATAACGCTGCTGTCCTCCAACTGCTTTGCATGTGGACA
CAATTCCATTTATTTAATTCTTTTATTTGGATCGGTTAAATTAAAAAGCGCCTTGTTACGCATTTAACGT
TGTTTCCGGTGCGTGGTGGTTTCATGCTTCTGGGAACGGCAAATGGGTTTAGGATTGGGAACCCCTCATC
ATCTGTTGGAATATACTATTCAACCTACAAAAGTAACGTTAAACAACACTACTTTATATTTGATATGAAT
GGCCACACCTTTTATGCCATAAAACATATTGTAAGAGAATACCACTCTTTTTATTCCTTCTTTCCTTCTT
GTACGTTTTTTGCTGTAAGTAGGTCGTGGTGCTGGTGTTGCAGTTGAAATAACTTAAAATATAAATCATA
AAACTCAAACATAAACTTGACTATTTATTTATTTATTAAGAAAGGAAATATAAATTATAAATTACAACAG
GTTATGGACCTGCAGCCAAGCTTGGCGCTCGTCCGGGGGCAATGAGATATGAAAAAGCCTGAACTCACCG
CGACGTCTGTCGAGAAGTTTCTGATCGAAAAGTTCGACAGCGTCTCCGACCTGATGCAGCTCTCGGAGGG
CGAAGAATCTCGTGCTTTCAGCTTCGATGTAGGAGGGCGTGGATATGTCCTGCGGGTAAATAGCTGCGCC
GATGGTTTCTACAAAGATCGTTATGTTTATCGGCACTTTGCATCGGCCGCGCTCCCGATTCCGGAAGTGC
TTGACATTGGGGAATTCAGCGAGAGCCTGACCTATTGCATCTCCCGCCGTGCACAGGGTGTCACGTTGCA
AGACCTGCCTGAAACCGAACTGCCCGCTGTTCTGCAGCCGGTCGCGGAGGCCATGGATGCGATCGCTGCG
GCCGATCTTAGCCAGACGAGCGGGTTCGGCCCATTCGGACCGCAAGGAATCGGTCAATACACTACATGGC
GTGATTTCATATGCGCGATTGCTGATCCCCATGTGTATCACTGGCAAACTGTGATGGACGACACCGTCAG
TGCGTCCGTCGCGCAGGCTCTCGATGAGCTGATGCTTTGGGCCGAGGACTGCCCCGAAGTCCGGCACCTC
GTGCACGCGGATTTCGGCTCCAACAATGTCCTGACGGACAATGGCCGCATAACAGCGGTCATTGACTGGA
GCGAGGCGATGTTCGGGGATTCCCAATACGAGGTCGCCAACATCTTCTTCTGGAGGCCGTGGTTGGCTTG
TATGGAGCAGCAGACGCGCTACTTCGAGCGGAGGCATCCGGAGCTTGCAGGATCGCCGCGGCTCCGGGCG
TATATGCTCCGCATTGGTCTTGACCAACTCTATCAGAGCTTGGTTGACGGCAATTTCGATGATGCAGCTT
GGGCGCAGGGTCGATGCGACGCAATCGTCCGATCCGGAGCCGGGACTGTCGGGCGTACACAAATCGCCCG
CAGAAGCGCGGCCGTCTGGACCGATGGCTGTGTAGAAGTACTCGCCGATAGTGGAAACCGACGCCCCAGC
ACTCGTCCGAGGGCAAAGGAATAGAGTAGATGCCGACCGAACAAGAGCTGATTTCGAGAACGCCTCAGCC
AGCAACTCGCGCGAGCCTAGCAAGGCAAATGCGAGAGAACGGCCTTACGCTTGGTGGCACAGTTCTCGTC
CACAGTTCGCTAAGCTCGCTCGGCTGGGTCGCGGGAGGGCCGGTCGCAGTGATTCAGGCCCTTCTGGATT
GTGTTGGTCCCCAGGGCACGATTGTCATGCCCACGCACTCGGGTGATCTGACTGATCCCGCAGATTGGAG
ATCGCCGCCCGTGCCTGCCGATTGGGTGCAGATCTTTGTGAAGGAACCTTACTTCTGTGGTGTGACATAA
TTGGACAAACTACCTACAGAGATTTAAAGCTCTAAGGTAAATATAAAATTTTTAAGTGTATAATGTGTTA
AACTACTGATTCTAATTGTTTGTGTATTTTAGATTCCAACCTATGGAACTGATGAATGGGAGCAGTGGTG
GAATGCCTTTAATGAGGAAAACCTGTTTTGCTCAGAAGAAATGCCATCTAGTGATGATGAGGCTACTGCT
GACTCTCAACATTCTACTCCTCCAAAAAAGAAGAGAAAGGTAGAAGACCCCAAGGACTTTCCTTCAGAAT
TGCTAAGTTTTTTGAGTCATGCTGTGTTTAGTAATAGAACTCTTGCTTGCTTTGCTATTTACACCACAAA
GGAAAAAGCTGCACTGCTATACAAGAAAATTATGGAAAAATATTCTGTAACCTTTATAAGTAGGCATAAC
AGTTATAATCATAACATACTGTTTTTTCTTACTCCACACAGGCATAGAGTGTCTGCTATTAATAACTATG
CTCAAAAATTGTGTACCTTTAGCTTTTTAATTTGTAAAGGGGTTAATAAGGAATATTTGATGTATAGTGC
CTTGACTAGAGATCATAATCAGCCATACCACATTTGTAGAGGTTTTACTTGCTTTAAAAAACCTCCCACA
CCTCCCCCTGAACCTGAAACATAAAATGAATGCAATTGTTGTTGTTAACTTGTTTATTGCAGCTTATAAT
GGTTACAAATAAAGCAATAGCATCACAAATTTCACAAATAAAGCATTTTTTTCACTGCATTCTAGTTGTG
GTTTGTCCAAACTCATCAATGTATCTTATCATGTCTGGATC
Features (pLannotate 1.2.2; 17 found; start..end, strand, type, name):
      1..427     +  promoter       MT promoter: Drosophila metallothionein promoter
    446..511     +  CDS            3xFLAG: three tandem FLAG® epitope tags, followed by an enterokinase cleavage site
    524..1804    +  CDS            DDX39A: DX39A_HUMAN - Also known as DDX39. Experimental evidence at protein level: Swiss-Prot protein existence level 1. [Isoform 1]: Involved in pre-mRNA splicing. Required for the export of mRNA out of the nucleus. From Homo sapiens (Human).
   1816..1937    +  polyA_signal   SV40 poly(A) signal: SV40 polyadenylation signal
   1962..2263    +  CDS            TcR (fragment): tetracycline efflux protein; tet; confers resistance to tetracycline
   2505..2633    -  CDS            YPB1_ECOLX (fragment): Protein predicted: Swiss-Prot protein existence level 4. From Escherichia coli.
   2818..3406    -  rep_origin     ori: high-copy-number ColE1/pMB1/pBR322/pUC origin of replication
   3577..4437    -  CDS            AmpR: β-lactamase; bla; confers resistance to ampicillin, carbenicillin, and related antibiotics
   4438..4542    -  promoter       AmpR promoter: bla
   6024..6303    +  promoter       copia promoter: strong promoter from the Drosophila transposable element copia (Sinclair et al., 1986)
   6349..7374    +  CDS            HygR: aminoglycoside phosphotransferase from E. coli; aph(4)-Ia; confers resistance to hygromycin
   7392..7664    +  CDS            yokD (fragment): YOKD_BACSU - Experimental evidence at protein level: Swiss-Prot protein existence level 1. May contribute to antibiotic resistance. From Bacillus subtilis (strain 168).
   7661..7735    +  CDS            small t antigen (fragment): SV40 (simian virus 40) small t antigen
   7737..7802    +  intron         small t intron: SV40 (simian virus 40) small t antigen intron
   7932..7952    +  CDS            SV40 NLS: nuclear localization signal of SV40 (simian virus 40) large T antigen
   8271..8354    +  CDS            large T antigen (fragment): large T antigen from SV40 (simian virus 40)
   8377..8511    +  polyA_signal   SV40 poly(A) signal: SV40 polyadenylation signal
