[The description below was written by a language model from this plasmid's Addgene catalogue record and pLannotate feature annotations shown in this document.]
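Description:
Hy_pMT Flag-URH49 MUT is an 8.5 kb insect cell expression plasmid built on the Hy_pMT backbone, designed for inducible production of a mutant human RNA helicase in Drosophila cells. It is propagated in E. coli through a high-copy ColE1/pUC-type origin with ampicillin selection (AmpR under its bla promoter). For selection in insect cells it carries a hygromycin phosphotransferase gene driven by the copia transposable-element promoter and followed by SV40 small t intron and polyadenylation sequences, which allows stable transfected lines to be established. Fragments annotated as tetracycline resistance, yokD and SV40 T antigen coding sequence appear to be nonfunctional backbone remnants or parts of the SV40 processing region rather than working genes.

The payload is the human URH49 (DDX39A) coding sequence, cloned between KpnI and NotI sites downstream of the Drosophila metallothionein promoter, which is normally induced by adding metal ions such as copper. An N-terminal 3xFLAG tag supplied by the backbone allows detection and immunoprecipitation, and an SV40 poly(A) signal terminates the transcript. The insert carries four amino acid substitutions that convert an RSFS motif to KSLN, changes recorded as affecting the protein's circular RNA nuclear export activity. The plasmid comes from work on a length-dependent, evolutionarily conserved pathway for circRNA nuclear export, so it presumably serves for comparison with wild-type URH49, although the record does not detail specific experiments. The two feature tables, from the depositor sequence and the repository's sequencing result, describe the same 8,511 nt circle with identical features, differing only in their numbering start point.
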