Addgene plasmid #110126: Hy_pMT Flag-URH49 MUT
Purpose: Expresses Flag-tagged human URH49 (DDX39A) with 4 mutations that impact circRNA nuclear export activity
Depositing lab: Jeremy Wilusz. Depositing organization: University of Pennsylvania. Publication: A length-dependent evolutionarily conserved pathway controls nuclear export of circular RNAs. Huang C, Liang D, Tatomer DC, Wilusz JE. Genes Dev. 2018 May 17. pii: gad.314856.118. doi: 10.1101/gad.314856.118. PubMed 29773557.
Backbone
  Vector backbone: Hy_pMT
  Total vector size (bp): 8511
  Vector type: Insect Expression
  Selectable markers: Hygromycin
Growth in bacteria
  Bacterial resistance: Ampicillin, 100 μg/mL
  Growth temperature: 37°C
  Growth strain: DH5alpha
  Copy number: Unknown
Gene/Insert
  Gene/Insert name: URH49
  Species: H. sapiens (human)
  Mutation: 4 amino acid mutations (RSFS motif changed to KSLN)
  Entrez Gene: DDX39A (a.k.a. BAT1, BAT1L, DDX39, DDXL, URH49)
  Promoter: Metallothionein Promoter (pMT)
  Tag / fusion protein: Flag (N terminal on backbone)
  Cloning method: Restriction Enzyme; 5′ cloning site KpnI (not destroyed); 3′ cloning site NotI (not destroyed)
  Sequencing primers: 5′ CACTCGAATTTGGAGCCGGC
Terms and licenses: Academic/Nonprofit Terms; Industry Terms: Not Available to Industry
How to cite: Hy_pMT Flag-URH49 MUT was a gift from Jeremy Wilusz (Addgene plasmid # 110126 ; http://n2t.net/addgene:110126 ; RRID:Addgene_110126)
